Addgene plasmid #245223: pEF myc-SHP2(T42A)
Purpose: Mammalian expression of myc-tagged full-length SHP2
Depositing lab: Neel Shah. Depositing organization: Columbia University. Publication: The pathogenic T42A mutation in SHP2 rewires the interaction specificity of its N-terminal regulatory domain. van Vlimmeren AE, Voleti R, Chartier CA, Jiang Z, Karandur D, Humphries PA, Lo WL, Shah NH. Proc Natl Acad Sci U S A. 2024 Jul 23;121(30):e2407159121. doi: 10.1073/pnas.2407159121. Epub 2024 Jul 16. PubMed 39012820.
Backbone
  Vector backbone: pEF
  Vector type: Mammalian Expression
Growth in bacteria
  Bacterial resistance: Ampicillin, 100 μg/mL
  Growth temperature: 37°C
  Growth strain: DH5alpha
  Copy number: High Copy
Gene/Insert
  Gene/Insert name: SHP2 full-length
  Species: H. sapiens (human)
  Mutation: T42A
  Tag / fusion protein: myc (N terminal on insert)
  Cloning method: Gibson Cloning
Terms and licenses: Academic/Nonprofit Terms; Industry Terms: Not Available to Industry
How to cite: pEF myc-SHP2(T42A) was a gift from Neel Shah (Addgene plasmid # 245223 ; http://n2t.net/addgene:245223 ; RRID:Addgene_245223)
