[The description below was written by a language model from this plasmid's Addgene catalogue record and pLannotate feature annotations shown in this document.]
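Description:
pEF myc-SHP2(T42A) is a mammalian expression plasmid built on the pEF backbone for constitutive production of full-length human SHP2, the protein tyrosine phosphatase encoded by PTPN11, carrying the T42A substitution. It is propagated in E. coli as a high-copy plasmid through a ColE1/pUC-type origin and selected with ampicillin via the β-lactamase gene and its native promoter. An f1 origin is also present, along with small remnants of lac regulatory sequence and other backbone fragments that have no evident functional role.

The expression cassette is driven by the strong human EF-1α promoter, followed by a T7 promoter, the PTPN11 coding sequence and a bovine growth hormone polyadenylation signal. According to the catalogue entry, a myc epitope is fused to the N terminus of SHP2. The annotation software did not call this tag as a separate feature, though there is unannotated space upstream of the PTPN11 open reading frame where it would lie. A second cassette places the blasticidin S deaminase gene under tandem SV40 early and bacterial EM7 promoters, terminated by an SV40 poly(A) signal, which in principle allows blasticidin selection of transfected mammalian cells. Short bleomycin-resistance fragments next to it appear to be cloning leftovers.

SHP2 acts downstream of receptor and cytoplasmic tyrosine kinases and positively regulates MAPK signalling. The associated publication describes T42A as a pathogenic mutation that alters the interaction specificity of the N-terminal regulatory domain. The construct is therefore suited to expressing the tagged mutant in cultured mammalian cells, where the myc tag allows detection or immunoprecipitation in signalling and binding studies.
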