Features (pLannotate 1.2.2; 22 found; start..end, strand, type, name):
     28..80      -  misc_feature   bom (fragment): basis of mobility region from pBR322
    235..253     +  enhancer       CMV enhancer (fragment): human cytomegalovirus immediate early enhancer
    278..344     +  CDS            small t antigen (fragment): SV40 (simian virus 40) small t antigen
    351..1529    +  promoter       EF-1α promoter: strong constitutive promoter for human elongation factor EF-1α
   1546..1564    +  promoter       T7 promoter: promoter for bacteriophage T7 RNA polymerase
   1734..3512    +  CDS            PTPN11: PTN11_HUMAN - Also known as PTP2C, SHPTP2. Experimental evidence at protein level: Swiss-Prot protein existence level 1. Acts downstream of various receptor and cytoplasmic protein tyrosine kinases to participate in the signal transduction from the cell surface to the nucleus (PubMed:10655584, PubMed:18559669, PubMed:18829466, PubMed:26742426, PubMed:28074573). Positively regulates MAPK signal transduction pathway (PubMed:28074573). Dephosphorylates GAB1, ARHGAP35 and EGFR (PubMed:28074573). Dephosphorylates ROCK2 at 'Tyr-722' resulting in stimulation of its RhoA binding activity (PubMed:18559
   3541..3765    +  polyA_signal   bGH poly(A) signal: bovine growth hormone polyadenylation signal
   3769..3790    +  promoter       SV40 promoter (fragment): SV40 enhancer and early promoter
   3811..4239    +  rep_origin     f1 ori (sequence partly withheld): f1 bacteriophage origin of replication; arrow indicates direction of (+) strand synthesis
   4253..4582    +  promoter       SV40 promoter: SV40 enhancer and early promoter
   4630..4677    +  promoter       EM7 promoter: synthetic bacterial promoter&nbsp
   4696..5094    +  CDS            BSD: blasticidin S deaminase; Aspergillus terreus BSD; confers resistance to blasticidin
   5095..5122    +  CDS            BleoR (fragment): antibiotic-binding protein; Sh ble from Streptoalloteichus hindustanus; confers resistance to bleomycin, phleomycin, and Zeocin™
   5132..5257    +  CDS            ble (fragment): BLE_KLEPN - Experimental evidence at protein level: Swiss-Prot protein existence level 1. Binding protein with a strong affinity to the bleomycin family of antibiotics. Binds to CL990; an antimitotic-antibiotic compound. From Klebsiella pneumoniae.
   5252..5373    +  polyA_signal   SV40 poly(A) signal: SV40 polyadenylation signal
   5446..5462    -  protein_bind   lac operator: The lac repressor binds to the lac operator to inhibit transcription in E. coli. This inhibition can be relieved by adding lactose or isopropyl-β-D-thiogalactopyranoside (IPTG). lac repressor encoded by lacI
   5470..5500    -  promoter       lac promoter: promoter for the E. coli lac operon
   5515..5536    -  protein_bind   CAP binding site: CAP binding activates transcription in the presence of cAMP. E. coli catabolite activator protein
   5549..5641    -  CDS            lacI (fragment): lac repressor; lacI; The lac repressor binds to the lac operator to inhibit transcription in E. coli. This inhibition can be relieved by adding lactose or isopropyl-β-D-thiogalactopyranoside (IPTG).
   5813..6401    -  rep_origin     ori: high-copy-number ColE1/pMB1/pBR322/pUC origin of replication
   6572..7432    -  CDS            AmpR: β-lactamase; bla; confers resistance to ampicillin, carbenicillin, and related antibiotics
   7433..7537    -  promoter       AmpR promoter: bla
>Addgene plasmid #245223 | pEF myc-SHP2(T42A) | addgene full sequence | sequence record 488341 | Addgene NGS Result
GACGGATCGGGAGATCTCCCGATCCCCTATGGTGCACTCTCAGTACAATCTGCTCTGATGCCGCATAGTT
AAGCCAGTATCTGCTCCCTGCTTGTGTGTTGGAGGTCGCTGAGTAGTGCGCGAGCAAAATTTAAGCTACA
ACAAGGCAAGGCTTGACCGACAATTGCATGAAGAATCTGCTTAGGGTTAGGCGTTTTGCGCTGCTTCGCG
ATGTACGGGCCAGATATACGCGTTGACATTGATTATTGACTAGGCTTTTGCAAAAAGCTTTGCAAAGATG
GATAAAGTTTTAAACAGAGAGGAATCTTTGCAGCTAATGGACCTTCTAGGTCTTGAAAGGAGTGGGAATT
GGCTCCGGTGCCCGTCAGTGGGCAGAGCGCACATCGCCCACAGTCCCCGAGAAGTTGGGGGGAGGGGTCG
GCAATTGAACCGGTGCCTAGAGAAGGTGGCGCGGGGTAAACTGGGAAAGTGATGTCGTGTACTGGCTCCG
CCTTTTTCCCGAGGGTGGGGGAGAACCGTATATAAGTGCAGTAGTCGCCGTGAACGTTCTTTTTCGCAAC
GGGTTTGCCGCCAGAACACAGGTAAGTGCCGTGTGTGGTTCCCGCGGGCCTGGCCTCTTTACGGGTTATG
GCCCTTGCGTGCCTTGAATTACTTCCACCTGGCTGCAGTACGTGATTCTTGATCCCGAGCTTCGGGTTGG
AAGTGGGTGGGAGAGTTCGAGGCCTTGCGCTTAAGGAGCCCCTTCGCCTCGTGCTTGAGTTGAGGCCTGG
CCTGGGCGCTGGGGCCGCCGCGTGCGAATCTGGTGGCACCTTCGCGCCTGTCTCGCTGCTTTCGATAAGT
CTCTAGCCATTTAAAATTTTTGATGACCTGCTGCGACGCTTTTTTTCTGGCAAGATAGTCTTGTAAATGC
GGGCCAAGATCTGCACACTGGTATTTCGGTTTTTGGGGCCGCGGGCGGCGACGGGGCCCGTGCGTCCCAG
CGCACATGTTCGGCGAGGCGGGGCCTGCGAGCGCGGCCACCGAGAATCGGACGGGGGTAGTCTCAAGCTG
GCCGGCCTGCTCTGGTGCCTGGCCTCGCGCCGCCGTGTATCGCCCCGCCCTGGGCGGCAAGGCTGGCCCG
GTCGGCACCAGTTGCGTGAGCGGAAAGATGGCCGCTTCCCGGCCCTGCTGCAGGGAGCTCAAAATGGAGG
ACGCGGCGCTCGGGAGAGCGGGCGGGTGAGTCACCCACACAAAGGAAAAGGGCCTTTCCGTCCTCAGCCG
TCGCTTCATGTGACTCCACGGAGTACCGGGCGCCGTCCAGGCACCTCGATTAGTTCTCGAGCTTTTGGAG
TACGTCGTCTTTAGGTTGGGGGGAGGGGTTTTATGCGATGGAGTTTCCCCACACTGAGTGGGTGGAGACT
GAAGTTAGGCCAGCTTGGCACTTGATGTAATTCTCCTTGGAATTTGCCCTTTTTGAGTTTGGATCTTGGT
TCATTCTCAAGCCTCAGACAGTGGTTCAAAGTTTTTTTCTTCCATTTCAGGTGTCGTGAGGAATTAGCTT
GGTACTAATACGACTCACTATAGGGAGACCCAAGCTGGCTAGGTAAGCTTGGTACCGAGCTCGGATCCAC
TAGTCCAGTGTGGTGGAATTCTGCAGATATCCAGCACAGTGGCGGCCGCTCGAGTCTAGAGGGCCCTTCA
CCATGGAACAAAAACTCATCTCAGAAGAGGATCTGGGAGGGCAGTCTGGGCAGATGACATCGCGGAGATG
GTTTCACCCAAATATCACTGGTGTGGAGGCAGAAAACCTACTGTTGACAAGAGGAGTTGATGGCAGTTTT
TTGGCAAGGCCTAGTAAAAGTAACCCTGGAGACTTCGCACTTTCCGTTAGAAGAAATGGAGCTGTCACCC
ACATCAAGATTCAGAACACTGGTGATTACTATGACCTGTATGGAGGGGAGAAATTTGCCACTTTGGCTGA
GTTGGTCCAGTATTACATGGAACATCACGGGCAATTAAAAGAGAAGAATGGAGATGTCATTGAGCTTAAA
TATCCTCTGAACTGTGCAGATCCTACCTCTGAAAGGTGGTTTCATGGACATCTCTCTGGGAAAGAAGCAG
AGAAATTATTAACTGAAAAAGGAAAACATGGTAGTTTTCTTGTACGAGAGAGCCAGAGCCACCCTGGAGA
TTTTGTTCTTTCTGTGCGCACTGGTGATGACAAAGGGGAGAGCAATGACGGCAAGTCTAAAGTGACCCAT
GTTATGATTCGCTGTCAGGAACTGAAATACGACGTTGGTGGAGGAGAACGGTTTGATTCTTTGACAGATC
TTGTGGAACATTATAAGAAGAATCCTATGGTGGAAACATTGGGTACAGTACTACAACTCAAGCAGCCCCT
TAACACGACTCGTATAAATGCTGCTGAAATAGAAAGCAGAGTTCGAGAACTAAGCAAATTAGCTGAGACC
ACAGATAAAGTCAAACAAGGCTTTTGGGAAGAATTTGAGACACTACAACAACAGGAGTGCAAACTTCTCT
ACAGCCGAAAAGAGGGTCAAAGGCAAGAAAACAAAAACAAAAATAGATATAAAAACATCCTGCCCTTTGA
TCATACCAGGGTTGTCCTACACGATGGTGATCCCAATGAGCCTGTTTCAGATTACATCAATGCAAATATC
ATCATGCCTGAATTTGAAACCAAGTGCAACAATTCAAAGCCCAAAAAGAGTTACATTGCCACACAAGGCT
GCCTGCAAAACACGGTGAATGACTTTTGGCGGATGGTGTTCCAAGAAAACTCCCGAGTGATTGTCATGAC
AACGAAAGAAGTGGAGAGAGGAAAGAGTAAATGTGTCAAATACTGGCCTGATGAGTATGCTCTAAAAGAA
TATGGCGTCATGCGTGTTAGGAACGTCAAAGAAAGCGCCGCTCATGACTATACGCTAAGAGAACTTAAAC
TTTCAAAGGTTGGACAAGGGAATACGGAGAGAACGGTCTGGCAATACCACTTTCGGACCTGGCCGGACCA
CGGCGTGCCCAGCGACCCTGGGGGCGTGCTGGACTTCCTGGAGGAGGTGCACCATAAGCAGGAGAGCATC
ATGGATGCAGGGCCGGTCGTGGTGCACTGCAGTGCTGGAATTGGCCGGACAGGGACGTTCATTGTGATTG
ATATTCTTATTGACATCATCAGAGAGAAAGGTGTTGACTGCGATATTGACGTTCCCAAAACCATCCAGAT
GGTGCGGTCTCAGAGGTCAGGGATGGTCCAGACAGAAGCACAGTACCGATTTATCTATATGGCGGTCCAG
CATTATATTGAAACACTACAGCGCAGGATTGAAGAAGAGCAGAAAAGCAAGAGGAAAGGGCACGAATATA
CAAATATTAAGTATTCTCTAGCGGACCAGACGAGTGGAGATCAGAGCCCTCTCCCGCCTTGTACTCCAAC
GCCACCCTGTGCAGAAATGAGAGAAGACAGTGCTAGAGTCTATGAAAACGTGGGCCTGATGCAACAGCAG
AAAAGTTTCAGATAGGTTTAAACCCGCTGATCAGCCTCGACTGTGCCTTCTAGTTGCCAGCCATCTGTTG
TTTGCCCCTCCCCCGTGCCTTCCTTGACCCTGGAAGGTGCCACTCCCACTGTCCTTTCCTAATAAAATGA
GGAAATTGCATCGCATTGTCTGAGTAGGTGTCATTCTATTCTGGGGGGTGGGGTGGGGCAGGACAGCAAG
GGGGAGGATTGGGAAGACAATAGCAGGCATGCTGGGGATGCGGTGGGCTCTATGGCTTCTGAGGCGGAAA
GAACCAGCTGGGGCTCTAGGGGGTATCCCC
[124 nt withheld, positions 3811-3934]
C
[91 nt withheld, positions 3936-4026]
A
[49 nt withheld, positions 4028-4076]
CCTTTGACGTTGGAGTCCACGTTCTTT
[37 nt withheld, positions 4104-4140]
ACCCTATCTCGGTCTATTCTTTTGATTTATAAGGGATTTTGCCGATTTCGGCCTATTGGTTAAAAAATGA
GCTGATTTAACAAAAATTTAACGCGAATTAATTCTGTGGAATGTGTGTCAGTTAGGGTGTGGAAAGTCCC
CAGGCTCCCCAGCAGGCAGAAGTATGCAAAGCATGCATCTCAATTAGTCAGCAACCAGGTGTGGAAAGTC
CCCAGGCTCCCCAGCAGGCAGAAGTATGCAAAGCATGCATCTCAATTAGTCAGCAACCATAGTCCCGCCC
CTAACTCCGCCCATCCCGCCCCTAACTCCGCCCAGTTCCGCCCATTCTCCGCCCCATGGCTGACTAATTT
TTTTTATTTATGCAGAGGCCGAGGCCGCCTCTGCCTCTGAGCTATTCCAGAAGTAGTGAGGAGGCTTTTT
TGGAGGCCTAGGCTTTTGCAAAAAGCTCCCGGGAGCTTGTATATCCATTTTCGGATCTGATCAGCACGTG
TTGACAATTAATCATCGGCATAGTATATCGGCATAGTATAATACGACAAGGTGAGGAACTAAACCATGGC
CAAGCCTTTGTCTCAAGAAGAATCCACCCTCATTGAAAGAGCAACGGCTACAATCAACAGCATCCCCATC
TCTGAAGACTACAGCGTCGCCAGCGCAGCTCTCTCTAGCGACGGCCGCATCTTCACTGGTGTCAATGTAT
ATCATTTTACTGGGGGACCTTGTGCAGAACTCGTGGTGCTGGGCACTGCTGCTGCTGCGGCAGCTGGCAA
CCTGACTTGTATCGTCGCGATCGGAAATGAGAACAGGGGCATCTTGAGCCCCTGCGGACGGTGCCGACAG
GTGCTTCTCGATCTGCATCCTGGGATCAAAGCCATAGTGAAGGACAGTGATGGACAGCCGACGGCAGTTG
GGATTCGTGAATTGCTGCCCTCTGGTTATGTGTGGGAGGGCTAAGCACTTCGTGGCCGAGGAGCAGGACT
GACACGTGCTACGAGATTTCGATTCCACCGCCGCCTTCTATGAAAGGTTGGGCTTCGGAATCGTTTTCCG
GGACGCCGGCTGGATGATCCTCCAGCGCGGGGATCTCATGCTGGAGTTCTTCGCCCACCCCAACTTGTTT
ATTGCAGCTTATAATGGTTACAAATAAAGCAATAGCATCACAAATTTCACAAATAAAGCATTTTTTTCAC
TGCATTCTAGTTGTGGTTTGTCCAAACTCATCAATGTATCTTATCATGTCTGTATACCGTCGACCTCTAG
CTAGAGCTTGGCGTAATCATGGTCATAGCTGTTTCCTGTGTGAAATTGTTATCCGCTCACAATTCCACAC
AACATACGAGCCGGAAGCATAAAGTGTAAAGCCTGGGGTGCCTAATGAGTGAGCTAACTCACATTAATTG
CGTTGCGCTCACTGCCCGCTTTCCAGTCGGGAAACCTGTCGTGCCAGCTGCATTAATGAATCGGCCAACG
CGCGGGGAGAGGCGGTTTGCGTATTGGGCGCTCTTCCGCTTCCTCGCTCACTGACTCGCTGCGCTCGGTC
GTTCGGCTGCGGCGAGCGGTATCAGCTCACTCAAAGGCGGTAATACGGTTATCCACAGAATCAGGGGATA
ACGCAGGAAAGAACATGTGAGCAAAAGGCCAGGAACCGTAAAAAGGCCGCGTTGCTGGCGTTTTTCCATA
GGCTCCGCCCCCCTGACGAGCATCACAAAAATCGACGCTCAAGTCAGAGGTGGCGAAACCCGACAGGACT
ATAAAGATACCAGGCGTTTCCCCCTGGAAGCTCCCTCGTGCGCTCTCCTGTTCCGACCCTGCCGCTTACC
GGATACCTGTCCGCCTTTCTCCCTTCGGGAAGCGTGGCGCTTTCTCATAGCTCACGCTGTAGGTATCTCA
GTTCGGTGTAGGTCGTTCGCTCCAAGCTGGGCTGTGTGCACGAACCCCCCGTTCAGCCCGACCGCTGCGC
CTTATCCGGTAACTATCGTCTTGAGTCCAACCCGGTAAGACACGACTTATCGCCACTGGCAGCAGCCACT
GGTAACAGGATTAGCAGAGCGAGGTATGTAGGCGGTGCTACAGAGTTCTTGAAGTGGTGGCCTAACTACG
GCTACACTAGAAGAACAGTATTTGGTATCTGCGCTCTGCTGAAGCCAGTTACCTTCGGAAAAAGAGTTGG
TAGCTCTTGATCCGGCAAACAAACCACCGCTGGTAGCGGTGGTTTTTTTGTTTGCAAGCAGCAGATTACG
CGCAGAAAAAAAGGATCTCAAGAAGATCCTTTGATCTTTTCTACGGGGTCTGACGCTCAGTGGAACGAAA
ACTCACGTTAAGGGATTTTGGTCATGAGATTATCAAAAAGGATCTTCACCTAGATCCTTTTAAATTAAAA
ATGAAGTTTTAAATCAATCTAAAGTATATATGAGTAAACTTGGTCTGACAGTTACCAATGCTTAATCAGT
GAGGCACCTATCTCAGCGATCTGTCTATTTCGTTCATCCATAGTTGCCTGACTCCCCGTCGTGTAGATAA
CTACGATACGGGAGGGCTTACCATCTGGCCCCAGTGCTGCAATGATACCGCGAGACCCACGCTCACCGGC
TCCAGATTTATCAGCAATAAACCAGCCAGCCGGAAGGGCCGAGCGCAGAAGTGGTCCTGCAACTTTATCC
GCCTCCATCCAGTCTATTAATTGTTGCCGGGAAGCTAGAGTAAGTAGTTCGCCAGTTAATAGTTTGCGCA
ACGTTGTTGCCATTGCTACAGGCATCGTGGTGTCACGCTCGTCGTTTGGTATGGCTTCATTCAGCTCCGG
TTCCCAACGATCAAGGCGAGTTACATGATCCCCCATGTTGTGCAAAAAAGCGGTTAGCTCCTTCGGTCCT
CCGATCGTTGTCAGAAGTAAGTTGGCCGCAGTGTTATCACTCATGGTTATGGCAGCACTGCATAATTCTC
TTACTGTCATGCCATCCGTAAGATGCTTTTCTGTGACTGGTGAGTACTCAACCAAGTCATTCTGAGAATA
GTGTATGCGGCGACCGAGTTGCTCTTGCCCGGCGTCAATACGGGATAATACCGCGCCACATAGCAGAACT
TTAAAAGTGCTCATCATTGGAAAACGTTCTTCGGGGCGAAAACTCTCAAGGATCTTACCGCTGTTGAGAT
CCAGTTCGATGTAACCCACTCGTGCACCCAACTGATCTTCAGCATCTTTTACTTTCACCAGCGTTTCTGG
GTGAGCAAAAACAGGAAGGCAAAATGCCGCAAAAAAGGGAATAAGGGCGACACGGAAATGTTGAATACTC
ATACTCTTCCTTTTTCAATATTATTGAAGCATTTATCAGGGTTATTGTCTCATGAGCGGATACATATTTG
AATGTATTTAGAAAAATAAACAAATAGGGGTTCCGCGCACATTTCCCCGAAAAGTGCCACCTGACGTC
